>Addgene plasmid #159869 | pCFJ2300 - [1-2] ENTR - Fluor - ce-Dendra2(1 intron, syntrons(3), no_atg, no_stop) | addgene full sequence | sequence record 318057 | Addgene NGS Result
GTAAAACGACGGCCAGTCTTAAGCTCGGGCCCCAAATAATGATTTTATTTTGACTGATAGTGACCTGTTC
GTTGCAACAAATTGATGAGCAATGCTTTTTTATAATGCCAACTTTGTACAAAAAAGCAGGCTCGGGATCC
CCAAAGAAGAAGCGTAAGGTCAACACCCCAGGTAACACTTAGTTTTTGTTGCTCTGTTTAAAAATTAATT
TTAAGGAATCAACCTCATCAAGGAGGACATGCGTGTCAAGGTCCACATGGAGGGAAACGTCAACGGACAC
GCCTTCGTCATCGAGGGAGAGGGAAAGGGAAAGCCATACGAGGGAACCCAAACCGCCAACCTCACCGTCA
AGGTAAGTTTTCTTGAGACCTTTACTAACTAACTAGGTCTCATAGATTTTCAGGAGGGAGCCCCACTCCC
ATTCTCCTACGACATCCTCACCACCGCCGTCCACTACGGAAACCGTGTCTTCACCAAGTACCCAGAGGAC
ATCCCAGACTACTTCAAGCAATCCTTCCCAGAGGGATACTCCTGGGAGCGTACCATGACCTTCGAGGACA
AGGGAATCTGCACCATCCGTTCCGACATCTCCCTCGAGGGAGACTGCTTCTTCCAAAACGTCCGTTTCAA
GGTAAGTTATGTAGAGACCTTTACTAACTAACTAGGTCTCAAACATTTTCAGGGAACCAACTTCCCACCA
AACGGACCAGTCATGCAAAAGAAGACCCTCAAGTGGGAGCCATCCACCGAGAAGCTCCACGTCCGTGACG
GACTCCTCGTCGGAAACATCAACATGGCCCTCCTCCTCGAGGGAGGAGGACACTACCTCTGCGACTTCAA
GGTAAGTTCTTTAGAGACCTTTACTAACTAACTAGGTCTCAGTAATTTTCAGACCACCTACAAGGCCAAG
AAGGTCGTCCAACTCCCAGACGCCCACTTCGTCGACCACCGTATCGAGATCCTCGGAAACGACTCCGACT
ACAACAAGGTCAAGCTCTACGAGCACGCCGTCGCCCGTTACTCCCCACTCCCATCCCAAGTCTGGTCCCG
TCGTCGTAAGGCCAACCCAACCAAGCTCTCCGAGAACGCCAAGAAGCTCGCCAAGGAGGTCGAGAACGGA
TCCAACCCAGCTTTCTTGTACAAAGTTGGCATTATAAGAAAGCATTGCTTATCAATTTGTTGCAACGAAC
AGGTCACTATCAGTCAAAATAAAATCATTATTTGCCATCCAGCTGATATCCCCTATAGTGAGTCGTATTA
CATGGTCATAGCTGTTTCCTGGCAGCTCTGGCCCGTGTCTCAAAATCTCTGATGTTACATTGCACAAGAT
AAAAATATATCATCATGAACAATAAAACTGTCTGCTTACATAAACAGTAATACAAGGGGTGTTATGAGCC
ATATTCAACGGGAAACGTCGAGGCCGCGATTAAATTCCAACATGGATGCTGATTTATATGGGTATAAATG
GGCTCGCGATAATGTCGGGCAATCAGGTGCGACAATCTATCGCTTGTATGGGAAGCCCGATGCGCCAGAG
TTGTTTCTGAAACATGGCAAAGGTAGCGTTGCCAATGATGTTACAGATGAGATGGTCAGACTAAACTGGC
TGACGGAATTTATGCCTCTTCCGACCATCAAGCATTTTATCCGTACTCCTGATGATGCATGGTTACTCAC
CACTGCGATCCCCGGAAAAACAGCATTCCAGGTATTAGAAGAATATCCTGATTCAGGTGAAAATATTGTT
GATGCGCTGGCAGTGTTCCTGCGCCGGTTGCATTCGATTCCTGTTTGTAATTGTCCTTTTAACAGCGATC
GCGTATTTCGCCTCGCTCAGGCGCAATCACGAATGAATAACGGTTTGGTTGATGCGAGTGATTTTGATGA
CGAGCGTAATGGCTGGCCTGTTGAACAAGTCTGGAAAGAAATGCATAAACTTTTGCCATTCTCACCGGAT
TCAGTCGTCACTCATGGTGATTTCTCACTTGATAACCTTATTTTTGACGAGGGGAAATTAATAGGTTGTA
TTGATGTTGGACGAGTCGGAATCGCAGACCGATACCAGGATCTTGCCATCCTATGGAACTGCCTCGGTGA
GTTTTCTCCTTCATTACAGAAACGGCTTTTTCAAAAATATGGTATTGATAATCCTGATATGAATAAATTG
CAGTTTCATTTGATGCTCGATGAGTTTTTCTAATCAGAATTGGTTAATTGGTTGTAACACTGGCAGAGCA
TTACGCTGACTTGACGGGACGGCGCAAGCTCATGACCAAAATCCCTTAACGTGAGTTACGCGTCGTTCCA
CTGAGCGTCAGACCCCGTAGAAAAGATCAAAGGATCTTCTTGAGATCCTTTTTTTCTGCGCGTAATCTGC
TGCTTGCAAACAAAAAAACCACCGCTACCAGCGGTGGTTTGTTTGCCGGATCAAGAGCTACCAACTCTTT
TTCCGAAGGTAACTGGCTTCAGCAGAGCGCAGATACCAAATACTGTTCTTCTAGTGTAGCCGTAGTTAGG
CCACCACTTCAAGAACTCTGTAGCACCGCCTACATACCTCGCTCTGCTAATCCTGTTACCAGTGGCTGCT
GCCAGTGGCGATAAGTCGTGTCTTACCGGGTTGGACTCAAGACGATAGTTACCGGATAAGGCGCAGCGGT
CGGGCTGAACGGGGGGTTCGTGCACACAGCCCAGCTTGGAGCGAACGACCTACACCGAACTGAGATACCT
ACAGCGTGAGCTATGAGAAAGCGCCACGCTTCCCGAAGGGAGAAAGGCGGACAGGTATCCGGTAAGCGGC
AGGGTCGGAACAGGAGAGCGCACGAGGGAGCTTCCAGGGGGAAACGCCTGGTATCTTTATAGTCCTGTCG
GGTTTCGCCACCTCTGACTTGAGCGTCGATTTTTGTGATGCTCGTCAGGGGGGCGGAGCCTATGGAAAAA
CGCCAGCAACGCGGCCTTTTTACGGTTCCTGGCCTTTTGCTGGCCTTTTGCTCACATGTTCTTTCCTGCG
TTATCCCCTGATTCTGTGGATAACCGTATTACCGCCTTTGAGTGAGCTGATACCGCTCGCCGCAGCCGAA
CGACCGAGCGCAGCGAGTCAGTGAGCGAGGAAGCGGAAGAGCGCCCAATACGCAAACCGCCTCTCCCCGC
GCGTTGGCCGATTCATTAATGCAGCTGGCACGACAGGTTTCCCGACTGGAAAGCGGGCAGTGAGCGCAAC
GCAATTAATACGCGTACCGCTAGCCAGGAAGAGTTTGTAGAAACGCAAAAAGGCCATCCGTCAGGATGGC
CTTCTGCTTAGTTTGATGCCTGGCAGTTTATGGCGGGCGTCCTGCCCGCCACCCTCCGGGCCGTTGCTTC
ACAACGTTCAAATCCGCTCCCGGCGGATTTGTCCTACTCAGGAGAGCGTTCACCGACAAACAACAGATAA
AACGAAAGGCCCAGTCTTCCGACTGAGCCTTTCGTTTTATTTGATGCCTGGCAGTTCCCTACTCTCGCGT
TAACGCTAGCATGGATGTTTTCCCAGTCACGACGTT
Features (pLannotate 1.2.2; 11 found; start..end, strand, type, name):
     33..132     +  protein_bind   attL1: mutant version of attL; recombination site for the Gateway® LR reaction LR Clonase™
    215..1045    +  CDS            Dendra2: Dendra2 is a photoconvertible green fluorescent protein published in 2006, derived from Dendronephthya sp.. It has high acid sensitivity.
   1045..1117    +  CDS            EGL-13 NLS (fragment): nuclear localization signal from the C. elegans EGL-13 transcription factor (Lyssenko et al., 2007)
   1125..1224    -  protein_bind   attL2: mutant version of attL; recombination site for the Gateway® LR reaction LR Clonase™
   1242..1260    -  promoter       T7 promoter: promoter for bacteriophage T7 RNA polymerase
   1394..2203    +  CDS            KanR: aminoglycoside phosphotransferase; aph(3')-Ia; confers resistance to kanamycin in bacteria or G418 (Geneticin®) in eukaryotes
   2350..2938    +  rep_origin     ori: high-copy-number ColE1/pMB1/pBR322/pUC origin of replication
   3121..3213    +  CDS            lacI (fragment): lac repressor; lacI; The lac repressor binds to the lac operator to inhibit transcription in E. coli. This inhibition can be relieved by adding lactose or isopropyl-β-D-thiogalactopyranoside (IPTG).
   3268..3295    -  terminator     rrnB T2 terminator: transcription terminator T2 from the E. coli rrnB gene
   3427..3470    +  terminator     rrnB T1 terminator: Escherichia coli rrnB; transcription terminator T1 from the E. coli rrnB gene
   3517..17      -  CDS            lacZα (fragment) (across the origin): LacZα fragment of β-galactosidase; lacZ fragment
