[The description below was written by a language model from this plasmid's Addgene catalogue record and pLannotate feature annotations shown in this document.]
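Description:
pCFJ2300 is a Gateway entry clone built on the pDONR221 backbone, intended as the middle ("[1-2]") module in three-fragment Gateway assembly of C. elegans expression constructs. It is a small plasmid of about 3.5 kb, maintained in E. coli at high copy through a ColE1/pUC-type origin and selected with kanamycin via the KanR (aminoglycoside phosphotransferase) gene. Other annotated backbone elements are typical pDONR remnants: rrnB T1 and T2 terminators that insulate the cloning region from read-through transcription, a T7 promoter next to attL2, and short lacI and lacZα fragments with no stated function here.

The payload lies between attL1 and attL2, the sites used by LR Clonase to transfer the insert into a destination vector alongside separate entry clones that occupy the flanking slots. It encodes a worm-adapted ("ce") version of Dendra2, a green fluorescent protein from Dendronephthya that can be photoconverted. According to the name, the coding sequence carries one intron plus three "syntrons" (presumably synthetic introns) and lacks both a start and a stop codon, which suggests it is meant to be joined in frame with neighbouring coding modules rather than expressed alone. The feature table also detects a fragment matching the EGL-13 nuclear localization signal directly after Dendra2. The catalogue name does not mention this, so its role is unclear. The entry clone carries no worm promoter or 3' UTR. The associated work concerns design rules that reduce germline silencing of transgenes on simple extrachromosomal arrays, and this plasmid is one fluorophore in that modular toolkit.
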