Addgene plasmid #159869: pCFJ2300 - [1-2] ENTR - Fluor - ce-Dendra2(1 intron, syntrons(3), no_atg, no_stop)
Purpose: Three-fragment Gateway compatible flourophore for expression in C. elegans
Depositing lab: Christian Froekjaer-Jensen. Depositing organization: King Abdullah University of Science and Technology (KAUST). Publication: Engineering rules that minimize germline silencing of transgenes in simple extrachromosomal arrays in C. elegans. Aljohani MD, El Mouridi S, Priyadarshini M, Vargas-Velazquez AM, Frokjaer-Jensen C. Nat Commun. 2020 Dec 9;11(1):6300. doi: 10.1038/s41467-020-19898-0. PubMed 33298957.
Backbone
  Vector backbone: pDONR221
  Vector type: Worm Expression
Growth in bacteria
  Bacterial resistance: Kanamycin, 50 μg/mL
  Growth temperature: 37°C
  Growth strain: DH5alpha
  Copy number: High Copy
Gene/Insert
  Gene/Insert name: [1-2] ENTR - Fluor - ce-Dendra2(1 intron, syntrons(3), no_atg, no_stop)
  Species: C. elegans (nematode)
  Mutation: Not applicable
  Cloning method: Gateway Cloning
Terms and licenses: Academic/Nonprofit Terms; Industry Terms: Not Available to Industry
Depositor comments: See www.wormbuilder.org for more information.
How to cite: pCFJ2300 - [1-2] ENTR - Fluor - ce-Dendra2(1 intron, syntrons(3), no_atg, no_stop) was a gift from Christian Froekjaer-Jensen (Addgene plasmid # 159869 ; http://n2t.net/addgene:159869 ; RRID:Addgene_159869)
